Addgene plasmid #175579: pQCascade(Ptr)-entry(BsaI)
Purpose: Expression of CRISPR-associated transposases
Depositing lab: Sheng Yang. Depositing organization: CAS Center for Excellence in Molecular Plant Sciences ("CEMPS"). Publication: Orthogonal CRISPR-associated transposases for parallel and multiplexed chromosomal integration. Yang S, Zhang Y, Xu J, Zhang J, Zhang J, Yang J, Jiang Y, Yang S. Nucleic Acids Res. 2021 Sep 3. pii: 6363765. doi: 10.1093/nar/gkab752. PubMed 34478496.
Backbone
  Vector backbone: pCDFDuet-1
  Vector type: Bacterial Expression
Growth in bacteria
  Bacterial resistance: Streptomycin, 50 μg/mL
  Growth temperature: 37°C
  Growth strain: DH5alpha
  Copy number: High Copy
Gene/Insert
  Gene/Insert name: PtrTniQ, PtrCas5/8, PtrCas7, PtrCas6, CRISPR(BsaI)
  Species: Pseudoalteromonas translucida
  Mutation: NO
  Cloning method: Gibson Cloning
Terms and licenses: Academic/Nonprofit Terms; Industry Terms: Not Available to Industry
How to cite: pQCascade(Ptr)-entry(BsaI) was a gift from Sheng Yang (Addgene plasmid # 175579 ; http://n2t.net/addgene:175579 ; RRID:Addgene_175579)
