[The description below was written by a language model from this plasmid's Addgene catalogue record and pLannotate feature annotations shown in this document.]
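Description:
pQCascade(Ptr)-entry(BsaI) is an 8,138-nt bacterial expression plasmid built on the pCDFDuet-1 backbone for producing the targeting module of a CRISPR-associated transposase system from Pseudoalteromonas translucida. It replicates through the CloDF13 (CDF) origin, which is compatible with other common origins and so lets the plasmid coexist in E. coli with additional plasmids. Selection relies on the aadA (SmR) aminoglycoside adenylyltransferase gene, driven by the AmpR (bla) promoter, which confers streptomycin and spectinomycin resistance. The catalogue lists it as high copy.

According to the catalogue, the insert comprises PtrTniQ, the PtrCas5/8 fusion, PtrCas7 and PtrCas6, together with a CRISPR array in "entry" format. The BsaI designation suggests that BsaI sites serve as a placeholder into which a user-chosen spacer can be cloned. In systems of this type, these proteins assemble with the crRNA into a TniQ-Cascade complex that recognises a DNA target and recruits the transposition machinery, which would have to be supplied separately along with donor DNA.

The automated feature table does not annotate these coding sequences or the array. They presumably occupy the large unannotated region between roughly positions 320 and 5,290, upstream of a T7 terminator. The table does show a Tn10 TetR repressor gene and two copies of the tetR/tetA promoter region. This suggests that expression is tetracycline-inducible rather than T7-driven, possibly with separate promoters for the array and the protein operon, although the record does not state this assignment. The short TcR and SET1 hits are fragments, probably residual or incidental matches. The plasmid is intended for programmable, RNA-guided chromosomal integration in bacteria.
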