Features (pLannotate 1.2.2; 10 found; start..end, strand, type, name):
      1..56      +  promoter       tetR/tetA promoters: tetR; overlapping promoters for bacterial tetR and tetA
    263..318     +  promoter       tetR/tetA promoters: tetR; overlapping promoters for bacterial tetR and tetA
   5294..5311    +  CDS            SET1 (fragment): solubility-enhancement tag derived from T7 phage gene 10B
   5319..5366    +  terminator     T7 terminator: transcription terminator for bacteriophage T7 RNA polymerase
   5537..6328    -  CDS            SmR: aminoglycoside adenylyltransferase (Murphy, 1985); aadA; confers resistance to spectinomycin and streptomycin
   6329..6420    -  promoter       AmpR promoter: bla
   6468..7149    -  rep_origin     CloDF13 ori (fragment): Plasmids containing the CloDF13 (CDF) origin of replication can be propagated in E. coli cells that contain additional plasmids with compatible origins.
   7174..7271    -  rep_origin     CloDF13 ori (fragment): Plasmids containing the CloDF13 (CDF) origin of replication can be propagated in E. coli cells that contain additional plasmids with compatible origins.
   7368..7426    -  CDS            TcR (fragment): tetracycline efflux protein; tet; confers resistance to tetracycline
   7497..8120    -  CDS            TetR: tetracycline repressor TetR; tetR from transposon Tn10; TetR binds to the tetracycline operator tetO to inhibit transcription. This inhibition can be relieved by adding tetracycline or doxycycline.
>Addgene plasmid #175579 | pQCascade(Ptr)-entry(BsaI) | addgene full sequence | sequence record 346341 | Addgene NGS Result
GTTGACACTCTATCATTGATAGAGTTATTTTACCACTCCCTATCAGTGATAGAGAAAAGTGAACTCTAGA
AATAATTTTGTTTAACTTTAAAAGGAGATATACCATGGGTGAACTGCCGAGTAGGCAGCTGGAAATGAGA
CCTCTGGTCTCGTGAACTGCCGAGTAGGCAGCTGAAGTTGGATCCGAATTCGAGCTCGGCGCGCCTGCAG
GTCGACAAGCTTGCGGCCGCTCTAATCTAGACATCATTAATTCCTAATTTTTGTTGACACTCTATCATTG
ATAGAGTTATTTTACCACTCCCTATCAGTGATAGAGAAAAGTGAACTCTAGAAATAATTTTGTTTAACTT
TAAAGGAGATATACATATGTTTTTGCAAAGACCTAAATAACCAACAAGAAGGAGATATACATATGCACTT
TCTGGTGCAGACCAAGAGCTACCCGGACGAGGCGCTGGAAAGCTATCTGCTGCGTCTGGCGCGTGATAAC
AGCTACAACGGTTATAGCGAGCTGGCGGACATCCTGTGGCAGTGGCTGGCGGAACAAGATAACGAGCTGG
AAGGTGCGCTGCCGCTGGCGCTGAGCAAGGTGGACGTTTACCACGCGCGTCAGGCGAGCAGCTTCCGTAT
CCGTGCGCTGAAACTGGTGGCGCAACTGGCGGACGTTAACGCGGGTGATATTCTGGCGCTGGCGTGGCGT
CGTAGCAACTTCAAGTTTGGCAACCTGGCGGCGGTGAGCCGTAACGAGCTGGCGATCCCGCTGGAACTGC
TGCGTACCGATAACATCCCGGTTTGCATTAAATGCCTGAGCGAGAGCAGCCACATTCCGTTTTACTGGCA
CCTGAAGCCGTATAAAGCGTGCCACAAGCACAAAAGCCAGCTGATCACCCGTTGCAAGGAGTGCTACGAC
CTGATTGATTATCGTGCGAGCGAGGCGTTTCTGGAATGCGTTTGCGGTTGCAAAATCACCAACAGCGAAC
AACTGAACGACGCGGATTTCAAGATCGCGATTGCGCTGGCGAGCAGCAACAGCCAGAAAATCGTGGGCCT
GATTAGCTGGTTCGCGAAGGTGAAACAACTGGACGTTAGCGACGCGGATTTCAACTGCGCGTTTGTTGAT
TACTTCAACACCTGGCCGGAGAGCCTGACCACCGAACTGGACCTGCTGACCAACAACGCGCGTCTGAAGC
AGCTGAACCCGTTTAACAAGACCAAATTCAGCAGCGTGTACGGTGACCTGATCCGTGATGGCCAAATTGC
GGCGACCAGCAACCGTAAGAACAAAGTTATCGACGAGATCATTAGCTATTTTGTGGAACTGGTTGATAGC
AACCCGAAGGCGAAACACCCGAACATTGGTGACCTGCTGCTGTGCACCTTCGATGCGGCGGTGCTGCTGA
ACACCACCACCGAGCAGGTTTACCGTCTGCACCAAGAAGCGTTTCTGAACTGCGCGTATAGCCAGAAGAA
ACACGAACAACTGCGTGCGGATAGCCACGTGTTCTATCTGCGTCAGGTTATCGAGCTGCAGCAAGCGTTT
GCGGCGGAAAAACCGCTGACCAAGAAACAATTCATTGCGCCGTGGTAACTTATGAACCTGCAGGATGCGC
TGGCGATTGAGCCGCTGAAGGAAAAAACCACCGCGCTGCGTAAGCTGTTCGTGCCGTACACCAGCCACGT
TGAGGTGGATGGTTTTGAGGAACTGGCGCTGACCGTGCTGATCAACCTGGTTTATAAGCGTAGCGAAATT
GACGATCTGACCAGCGCGCGTACCGCGAAAAGCGTGCTGCGTGACGAGGTTCTGCTGAGCAAGTGCATCA
ACGAAGTGAAATGGTTCCACACCCACAACCTGAAGTACCCGGACATCCGTGTTAGCCACCAACGTCTGAT
TAGCGAGGTGGTTAGCGAAGATATCGCGGGTATTTGCAGCCGTAGCCTGCCGCTGAGCTTTGGCTGGAGC
CACAACAGCGCGGAGATCAACCACGCGAAACTGTTCCTGACCAGCTTTAACTGGCAGGGTGAAGTGACCT
GCCTGGCGCGTCTGCTGATTAACGAGGAACCGGTTTGGATCAACCTGATTCGTGCGTACGGTTTCACCAA
GAAAGCGGTTCTGGAGATCAGCGGCAAGATTAAACAGCAACTGCCGGTGGCGGAGTTCCCGCTGGAAGTT
AGCAGCTTTAGCCCGCAGCTGCAAATGCCGTTTCAGCAAAGCTATCTGGTGGTTACCCCGGTGGTTAGCC
ACGCGATGCTGGCGAAGATCCAGCAACTGACCACCGACCGTAAACTGAACTTCGCGCTGGTTGAGCACAG
CCGTCCGGCGAACGTTGGTGATCTGGCGAGCAGCGTGGGTGGCAACATTCGTGTTCTGCGTTACTTTCCG
AAGACCTATAGCAAAGCGGTGAACCGTAGCAAAGTTGCGAACAACGATATCGAAAAGGCGTTCAAAATTC
GTGCGCTGCTGAGCAGCCAGTTTCAGCAAGCGCTGCTGGTGCTGGTTGGCATCAAGCAGTTCAACACCCT
GCGTCAAAAACGTCTGGCGCGTGTGGCGGCGATCCGTCAAGTGCGTGTTAGCCTGCAACTGTGGCTGGAC
AACATTCTGGAGGCGAAGAACAACGCGCAGAACCAAGTGTACCCGGAATGGGTTCGTCACTATCTGGATC
AAAGCATCACCAACTGCATTAGCCAGTTCAGCAACGTTCTGAACGAAAGCCTGGGTAACCTGAGCAAGCT
GAAACGTTTTGCGTACCACCCGAACCTGATGGGCCTGTTCAAAGCGCAACTGAACTATGTGTTTACCCAC
TGCGCGGCGGAGCAGGAAATCCTGAACGACGAGCAAATTGTGTACGTTCACTGCCAGGACATGCGTGTTT
TCGATGCGGAAGCGATGGCGAACCCGTATATCCAGGGTATGCCGAGCCTGACCGCGCTGAACGGCCTGGC
GCACAACTTCGAGCGTAAGCTGAAAAACTTTATTGATCCGAGCATCAAGTGCATTGGTAGCGCGATCTAC
ATTGAGAACTATCAACTGCACACCGGCAAACCGCTGCCGGAACCGAGCAAGCTGAAACAGGTGGCGGGTC
GTAGCCACGTTATCCGTAGCGGCATCATTGACAAGCCGAAATGCGACATTACCCTGGATCTGGTGTTCCG
TCTGTTTGTTCCGAACACCGAACTGCTGGATAAGCTGAACAGCCAACTGATTAAGCCGGCGCTGCCGAGC
AGCTTTGCGGGTGGCACCATGCACCCGCCGAGCCTGTACCAGAACATTGACTGGTGCCACGTGCACACCA
AGCCGAGCGAGCTGTTTAAGAAACTGAAGGCGAAAAGCAGCAACGGTAGCTGGCTGTATCCGAGCAAGAA
AGTGGTTAAAAGCTTCGAACAGCTGATCGACGCGCTGAACAGCAACTTTAACCTGCGTCCGGCGGCGATT
GGCCTGGCGGCGCTGGAGGAACCGGTGAAGCGTGATGCGGCGCTGCACGAGTACCACTGCTATGCGGAAC
CGGTTATCGGTCTGCTGGAGTGCGTGAGCAACACCAGCGTTAAGTACGCGGGCGCGAAACAATTCTTTCA
CGACGCGTTCTGGGTGATGGATGTTCAGAAGGAAAGCATGCTGATGAAGAAAAGCAAATTTGAGTATGAA
TAATGCAGCTGCCGCGTCACCTGAGCTACACCCGTAGCCTGAGCCCGAGCAAGGCGGTGTTCTTTTATAA
AACCCCGGAGAGCGACTTCGAACCGCTGCAGATCGAGCAAAACAAACTGGTGGGTCAGAAGAGCGGTTTT
GGCGATGCGTACCAGAAGCAAAACGTTGCGAAAAACCTGGCGCCGCAGGACCTGGCGTTTGGTAACCCGC
AAACCATTGATGTGTGCTATGTTCCGCCGACCGTGAACGAACTGTTCTGCCGTTTTAGCCTGCGTGTTGA
GGCGAACTGCATCGAACCGCACGTGTGCGACGATCCGAAGGTTATTTACTGGCTGAAACGTTTCTTTGAA
ACCTATAAGAAACACAACGGTCTGAACGAAGTGGCGACCCGTTACGCGAAGAACATCCTGATGGGCAACT
GGCTGTGGCGTAACCGTCAGAGCCCGAACGTTGACATCGAGATTCTGACCGAACACGCGGCGCCGATTGT
GGTTGAGGGTGCGCAGAAGCTGAAATGGCAAGGCAACTGGCAGAACAACCAAACCGCGCTGCTGACCCTG
AGCGAGAGCATCCAGGAAGGTCTGAGCAACCCGCAAAACTACTGCTATCTGGATATCACCGCGAAGATTA
AAAACGCGTTCAGCCAGGAAGTGCACCCGAGCCAAAAGTTTGTGGACAACGTTGAACAGGGTATGAGCAG
CAAACAGCTGGCGTATACCCAAGTGGGCGATAAGAAAGCGGCGAGCCTGAACAGCCAGAAGGTTGGCGCG
GCGATCCAAACCATTGACGATTGGTACGAGGAAGGTTATAAACCGCTGCGTACCCATGAGTATGGTGCGG
ACAAGCAAATCCTGGTGGCGCACCGTACCCCGAAAAGCCACAGCGATTTTTATAGCCTGCTGCCGCGTAT
CGCGCTGCACATTAAGCACATGGAAAAACACGGTCTGGAGCAGAGCGAACAAAGCAACAGCATCCACTTC
ATTGCGGCGGTTCTGATTAAGGGTGGCCTGTTTCAGCGTAGCAAAGGATGAAGCGTTACTATTTCACCAT
CACCTACCTGCCGCAAAGCTGCGATGTGAGCCTGCTGGCGGGTCGTTGCATCGGCATTCTGCACGGTTTC
ATGAGCAGCCGTGAGATCAGCAACATTGGCGTGTGCTTTCCGAAATGGAACGAGCAGACCATCGGTAACG
AACTGGCGTTTGTTAGCACCAACAAGAAACAACTGACCAACCTGAGCCAGCAAAGCTATTTCGAGATGAT
GGCGCACGACAAGCTGTTTGGCCTGAGCAAAATTCTGGAAGTGCCGGTTAACCAGAGCGAAGTGATGTTC
GTTCGTAACCAAAGCGTGGCGAAGGCGTTTGTTGGTGAAAAGCAACGTCGTCTGAAACGTGCGAAGAAAC
GTGCGGAGGCGCGTGGCGAAGTGTACAACCCGGAGTATAAGTTCGAAGCGAAAGATATCGGTCACTTTCA
CAGCATTCCGGTGAGCAGCAAGGGTAACGGCCAGAGCTACGTTCTGCACATCCAAAAGAACGAGAACGCG
GAAAGCATTAAAAACCAGTTCAACAACTATGGCTTTGCGACCAACCAAATTTTCCTGGGCACCGTGCCGA
GCCTGAACACCCTGCTGTAAGGTACCACCCTTAATCTGACCTAGGCTGCTGCCACCGCTGAGCAATAACT
AGCATAACCCCTTGGGGCCTCTAAACGGGTCTTGAGGGGTTTTTTGCTGAAACCTCAGGCATTTGAGAAG
CACACGGTCACACTGCTTCCGGTAGTCAATAAACCGGTAAACCAGCAATAGACATAAGCGGCTATTTAAC
GACCCTGCCCTGAACCGACGACCGGGTCATCGTGGCCGGATCTTGCGGCCCCTCGGCTTGAACGAATTGT
TAGACATTATTTGCCGACTACCTTGGTGATCTCGCCTTTCACGTAGTGGACAAATTCTTCCAACTGATCT
GCGCGCGAGGCCAAGCGATCTTCTTCTTGTCCAAGATAAGCCTGTCTAGCTTCAAGTATGACGGGCTGAT
ACTGGGCCGGCAGGCGCTCCATTGCCCAGTCGGCAGCGACATCCTTCGGCGCGATTTTGCCGGTTACTGC
GCTGTACCAAATGCGGGACAACGTAAGCACTACATTTCGCTCATCGCCAGCCCAGTCGGGCGGCGAGTTC
CATAGCGTTAAGGTTTCATTTAGCGCCTCAAATAGATCCTGTTCAGGAACCGGATCAAAGAGTTCCTCCG
CCGCTGGACCTACCAAGGCAACGCTATGTTCTCTTGCTTTTGTCAGCAAGATAGCCAGATCAATGTCGAT
CGTGGCTGGCTCGAAGATACCTGCAAGAATGTCATTGCGCTGCCATTCTCCAAATTGCAGTTCGCGCTTA
GCTGGATAACGCCACGGAATGATGTCGTCGTGCACAACAATGGTGACTTCTACAGCGCGGAGAATCTCGC
TCTCTCCAGGGGAAGCCGAAGTTTCCAAAAGGTCGTTGATCAAAGCTCGCCGCGTTGTTTCATCAAGCCT
TACGGTCACCGTAACCAGCAAATCAATATCACTGTGTGGCTTCAGGCCGCCATCCACTGCGGAGCCGTAC
AAATGTACGGCCAGCAACGTCGGTTCGAGATGGCGCTCGATGACGCCAACTACCTCTGATAGTTGAGTCG
ATACTTCGGCGATCACCGCTTCCCTCATACTCTTCCTTTTTCAATATTATTGAAGCATTTATCAGGGTTA
TTGTCTCATGAGCGGATACATATTTGAATGTATTTAGAAAAATAAACAAATAGCTAGCTCACTCGGTCGC
TACGCTCCGGGCGTGAGACTGCGGCGGGCGCTGCGGACACATACAAAGTTACCCACAGATTCCGTGGATA
AGCAGGGGACTAACATGTGAGGCAAAACAGCAGGGCCGCGCCGGTGGCGTTTTTCCATAGGCTCCGCCCT
CCTGCCAGAGTTCACATAAACAGACGCTTTTCCGGTGCATCTGTGGGAGCCGTGAGGCTCAACCATGAAT
CTGACAGTACGGGCGAAACCCGACAGGACTTAAAGATCCCCACCGTTTCCGGCGGGTCGCTCCCTCTTGC
GCTCTCCTGTTCCGACCCTGCCGTTTACCGGATACCTGTTCCGCCTTTCTCCCTTACGGGAAGTGTGGCG
CTTTCTCATAGCTCACACACTGGTATCTCGGCTCGGTGTAGGTCGTTCGCTCCAAGCTGGGCTGTAAGCA
AGAACTCCCCGTTCAGCCCGACTGCTGCGCCTTATCCGGTAACTGTTCACTTGAGTCCAACCCGGAAAAG
CACGGTAAAACGCCACTGGCAGCAGCCATTGGTAACTGGGAGTTCGCAGAGGATTTGTTTAGCTAAACAC
GCGGTTGCTCTTGAAGTGTGCGCCAAAGTCCGGCTACACTGGAAGGACAGATTTGGTTGCTGTGCTCTGC
GAAAGCCAGTTACCACGGTTAAGCAGTTCCCCAACTGACTTAACCTTCGATCAAACCACCTCCCCAGGTG
GTTTTTTCGAAGGTTAAGTCAGTTGGGGAACTGCTTAACCTTCGATCAAACCACCTCCCCAGGTGGTTTT
TTCGTTTACAGGGCAAAAGATTACGCGCAGAAAAAAAGGATCTCAAGAAGATCCTTTGATCTTTTCTACT
GAACCGCTCTAGATTTCAGTGCAATTTATCTCTTCAAATGTAGCACCTGAAGTCAGCCCCATACGATATA
AGTTGTAATTCTCATGTTAGTCATGCCCCGCGCCCACCGGAAGGAGCTGACTGGGTTGAAGGCTCTCAAG
GGCATCCTGATGAATCCCCTAATGATTTTTATCAAAATCATTAAGGTTACCATCACGGAAAAAGGTTATG
CTGCTTTTAAGACCCACTTTCACATTTAAGTTGTTTTTCTAATCCGCATATGATCAATTCAAGGCCGAAT
AAGAAGGCTGGCTCTGCACCTTGGTGATCAAATAATTCGATAGCTTGTCGTAATAATGGCGGCATACTAT
CAGTAGTAGGTGTTTCCCTTTCTTCTTTAGCGACTTGATGCTCTTGATCTTCCAATACGCAACCTAAAGT
AAAATGCCCCACAGCGCTGAGTGCATATAATGCATTCTCTAGTGAAAAACCTTGTTGGCATAAAAAGGCT
AATTGATTTTCGAGAGTTTCATACTGTTTTTCTGTAGGCCGTGTACCTAAATGTACTTTTGCTCCATCGC
GATGACTTAGTAAAGCACATCTAAAACTTTTAGCGTTATTACGTAAAAAATCTTGCCAGCTTTCCCCTTC
TAAAGGGCAAAAGTGAGTATGGTGCCTATCTAACATCTCAATGGCTAAGGCGTCGAGCAAAGCCCGCTTA
TTTTTTACATGCCAATACAATGTAGGCTGCTCTACACCTAGCTTCTGGGCGAGTTTACGGGTTGTTAAAC
CTTCGATTCCGACCTCATTAAGCAGCTCTAATGCGCTGTTAATCACTTTACTTTTATCTAATCTAGACAT
CATTAATTCCTAATTTTT
